Addgene plasmid #76328: GK gRNA (BRDN0001146936)
Purpose: 3rd generation lentiviral gRNA plasmid targeting human GK
Depositing lab: John Doench & David Root. Depositing organization: Broad Institute. Publication: Optimized sgRNA design to maximize activity and minimize off-target effects of CRISPR-Cas9. Doench JG, Fusi N, Sullender M, Hegde M, Vaimberg EW, Donovan KF, Smith I, Tothova Z, Wilen C, Orchard R, Virgin HW, Listgarten J, Root DE. Nat Biotechnol. 2016 Jan 18. doi: 10.1038/nbt.3437. PubMed 26780180.
Backbone
  Vector backbone: lentiGuide-Puro
  Backbone manufacturer: Zhang Lab (Addgene plasmid # 52963)
  Vector type: Mammalian Expression, Lentiviral, CRISPR
  Selectable markers: Puromycin
Growth in bacteria
  Bacterial resistance: Ampicillin, 100 μg/mL
  Growth temperature: 37°C
  Growth strain: DH5alpha
  Copy number: High Copy
Gene/Insert
  Gene/Insert name: GK (alt names: GK; NM_000167.5)
  gRNA/shRNA sequence: TTACCCACAGCATTGTAGAG
  Species: H. sapiens (human)
  Entrez Gene: GK (a.k.a. GK1, GKD)
  Promoter: hU6
  Cloning method: Unknown
  Sequencing primers: 5′ U6-F; 3′ pS2-R
Terms and licenses: Academic/Nonprofit Terms; Industry Terms: Not Available to Industry
Depositor comments: The gRNA was designed to target the following Genbank reference sequence(s): NM_000167.5,NM_001128127.2,NM_001205019.1,NM_203391.3. Note that this plasmid does NOT contain Cas9. It should be used in conjunction with lentiCas9-Blast (Addgene #52962) or otherwise with cell lines already expressing Cas9. Browse the full kinome gRNA library at http://www.addgene.org/pooled-library/broadgpp-human-kinome/ or visit http://www.broadinstitute.org/rnai/public/ for detailed protocols and information.
How to cite: GK gRNA (BRDN0001146936) was a gift from John Doench & David Root (Addgene plasmid # 76328 ; http://n2t.net/addgene:76328 ; RRID:Addgene_76328)
