[The description below was written by a language model from this plasmid's Addgene catalogue record and pLannotate feature annotations shown in this document.]
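Description:
GK gRNA (BRDN0001146936) is a third-generation lentiviral guide RNA plasmid built on the lentiGuide-Puro backbone and designed to direct Streptococcus pyogenes Cas9 to the human GK gene (also known as GK1 or GKD). In bacteria the 8.3 kb plasmid is maintained through a high-copy ColE1/pUC-type origin and selected with ampicillin via the β-lactamase gene. The backbone also carries an f1 origin, an SV40 origin and leftover lac, T7 and T3 cloning-vector elements.

The transfer cassette begins with an RSV promoter fused to a truncated HIV-1 5' LTR, which makes production of the viral genomic RNA Tat-independent. This is followed by the Ψ packaging signal with a partial gag sequence, the Rev response element for Rev-dependent nuclear export, and a cPPT/CTS that aids nuclear import. It ends in a U3-deleted, self-inactivating 3' LTR followed by an SV40 polyadenylation signal. Within these boundaries, a human U6 RNA polymerase III promoter drives the GK-specific spacer joined to the Cas9 gRNA scaffold. A separate EF-1α core promoter with its intron A expresses puromycin N-acetyltransferase, stabilised by a downstream WPRE, so that transduced mammalian cells can be selected with puromycin.

The plasmid does not encode Cas9, so it must be paired with a separate Cas9 vector or used in cells that already express the nuclease. The guide was designed against several GK reference transcripts. The depositor comments link the construct to a human kinome gRNA library, and the associated publication concerns sgRNA design rules that improve on-target activity and reduce off-target effects. Its typical use is knockout of GK in human cells.
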