Features (pLannotate 1.2.2; 29 found; start..end, strand, type, name):
     14..80      +  CDS            small t antigen (fragment): SV40 (simian virus 40) small t antigen
    106..317     +  promoter       EF-1α core promoter: core promoter for human elongation factor EF-1α
    318..1256    +  intron         EF-1α intron A: intron upstream of the start codon of human EF-1α
   1278..1877    +  CDS            PuroR (fragment): puromycin N-acetyltransferase; pac from Streptomyces; confers resistance to puromycin
   1893..2481    +  misc_feature   WPRE: woodchuck hepatitis virus posttranscriptional regulatory element
   2532..2551    +  misc_feature   cPPT/CTS (fragment): central polypurine tract and central termination sequence of HIV-1
   2553..2786    +  LTR            3' LTR (ΔU3): self-inactivating 3' long terminal repeat (LTR) from HIV-1
   2864..2985    +  polyA_signal   SV40 poly(A) signal: SV40 polyadenylation signal
   3025..3160    +  rep_origin     SV40 ori: SV40 origin of replication
   3181..3199    -  promoter       T7 promoter: promoter for bacteriophage T7 RNA polymerase
   3207..3362    +  CDS            lacZα (fragment): LacZα fragment of β-galactosidase; lacZ fragment
   3367..3795    +  rep_origin     f1 ori (sequence partly withheld): f1 bacteriophage origin of replication; arrow indicates direction of (+) strand synthesis
   3848..3952    +  promoter       AmpR promoter: bla
   3953..4813    +  CDS            AmpR: β-lactamase; bla; confers resistance to ampicillin, carbenicillin, and related antibiotics
   4984..5572    +  rep_origin     ori: high-copy-number ColE1/pMB1/pBR322/pUC origin of replication
   5755..5847    +  CDS            lacI (fragment): lac repressor; lacI; The lac repressor binds to the lac operator to inhibit transcription in E. coli. This inhibition can be relieved by adding lactose or isopropyl-β-D-thiogalactopyranoside (IPTG).
   5860..5881    +  protein_bind   CAP binding site: CAP binding activates transcription in the presence of cAMP. E. coli catabolite activator protein
   5896..5926    +  promoter       lac promoter: promoter for the E. coli lac operon
   5934..5950    +  protein_bind   lac operator: The lac repressor binds to the lac operator to inhibit transcription in E. coli. This inhibition can be relieved by adding lactose or isopropyl-β-D-thiogalactopyranoside (IPTG). lac repressor encoded by lacI
   5995..6013    +  promoter       T3 promoter: promoter for bacteriophage T3 RNA polymerase
   6041..6267    +  promoter       RSV promoter: Rous sarcoma virus enhancer/promoter
   6268..6448    +  LTR            5' LTR (truncated): truncated 5' long terminal repeat (LTR) from HIV-1
   6495..6620    +  misc_feature   HIV-1 Ψ: packaging signal of human immunodeficiency virus type 1
   6604..6967    +  CDS            HIV-1 gag (fragment): gag protein from human immunodeficiency virus 1; gag
   7113..7346    +  misc_feature   RRE: The Rev response element (RRE) of HIV-1 allows for Rev-dependent mRNA export from the nucleus to the cytoplasm.
   7723..7749    +  CDS            Rev (fragment): human immunodeficiency virus 1 (HIV-1) Rev protein; rev; enhances nuclear export of unspliced and incompletely spliced viral mRNAs
   7753..7993    +  promoter       U6 promoter: RNA polymerase III promoter for human U6 snRNA
   8023..8098    +  misc_RNA       gRNA scaffold: guide RNA scaffold for the Streptococcus pyogenes CRISPR/Cas9 system
   8154..8271    +  misc_feature   cPPT/CTS: central polypurine tract and central termination sequence of HIV-1
>Addgene plasmid #76328 | GK gRNA (BRDN0001146936) | addgene full sequence | sequence record 185630 | Addgene Assembled Sequence
CCCGGGTGCAAAGATGGATAAAGTTTTAAACAGAGAGGAATCTTTGCAGCTAATGGACCTTCTAGGTCTT
GAAAGGAGTGGGAATTGGCTCCGGTGCCCGTCAGTGGGCAGAGCGCACATCGCCCACAGTCCCCGAGAAG
TTGGGGGGAGGGGTCGGCAATTGATCCGGTGCCTAGAGAAGGTGGCGCGGGGTAAACTGGGAAAGTGATG
TCGTGTACTGGCTCCGCCTTTTTCCCGAGGGTGGGGGAGAACCGTATATAAGTGCAGTAGTCGCCGTGAA
CGTTCTTTTTCGCAACGGGTTTGCCGCCAGAACACAGGTAAGTGCCGTGTGTGGTTCCCGCGGGCCTGGC
CTCTTTACGGGTTATGGCCCTTGCGTGCCTTGAATTACTTCCACCTGGCTGCAGTACGTGATTCTTGATC
CCGAGCTTCGGGTTGGAAGTGGGTGGGAGAGTTCGAGGCCTTGCGCTTAAGGAGCCCCTTCGCCTCGTGC
TTGAGTTGAGGCCTGGCCTGGGCGCTGGGGCCGCCGCGTGCGAATCTGGTGGCACCTTCGCGCCTGTCTC
GCTGCTTTCGATAAGTCTCTAGCCATTTAAAATTTTTGATGACCTGCTGCGACGCTTTTTTTCTGGCAAG
ATAGTCTTGTAAATGCGGGCCAAGATCTGCACACTGGTATTTCGGTTTTTGGGGCCGCGGGCGGCGACGG
GGCCCGTGCGTCCCAGCGCACATGTTCGGCGAGGCGGGGCCTGCGAGCGCGGCCACCGAGAATCGGACGG
GGGTAGTCTCAAGCTGGCCGGCCTGCTCTGGTGCCTGGCCTCGCGCCGCCGTGTATCGCCCCGCCCTGGG
CGGCAAGGCTGGCCCGGTCGGCACCAGTTGCGTGAGCGGAAAGATGGCCGCTTCCCGGCCCTGCTGCAGG
GAGCTCAAAATGGAGGACGCGGCGCTCGGGAGAGCGGGCGGGTGAGTCACCCACACAAAGGAAAAGGGCC
TTTCCGTCCTCAGCCGTCGCTTCATGTGACTCCACGGAGTACCGGGCGCCGTCCAGGCACCTCGATTAGT
TCTCGAGCTTTTGGAGTACGTCGTCTTTAGGTTGGGGGGAGGGGTTTTATGCGATGGAGTTTCCCCACAC
TGAGTGGGTGGAGACTGAAGTTAGGCCAGCTTGGCACTTGATGTAATTCTCCTTGGAATTTGCCCTTTTT
GAGTTTGGATCTTGGTTCATTCTCAAGCCTCAGACAGTGGTTCAAAGTTTTTTTCTTCCATTTCAGGTGT
CGTGACGTACGGCCACCATGACCGAGTACAAGCCCACGGTGCGCCTCGCCACCCGCGACGACGTCCCCAG
GGCCGTACGCACCCTCGCCGCCGCGTTCGCCGACTACCCCGCCACGCGCCACACCGTCGATCCGGACCGC
CACATCGAGCGGGTCACCGAGCTGCAAGAACTCTTCCTCACGCGCGTCGGGCTCGACATCGGCAAGGTGT
GGGTCGCGGACGACGGCGCCGCCGTGGCGGTCTGGACCACGCCGGAGAGCGTCGAAGCGGGGGCGGTGTT
CGCCGAGATCGGCCCGCGCATGGCCGAGTTGAGCGGTTCCCGGCTGGCCGCGCAGCAACAGATGGAAGGC
CTCCTGGCGCCGCACCGGCCCAAGGAGCCCGCGTGGTTCCTGGCCACCGTCGGAGTCTCGCCCGACCACC
AGGGCAAGGGTCTGGGCAGCGCCGTCGTGCTCCCCGGAGTGGAGGCGGCCGAGCGCGCCGGGGTGCCCGC
CTTCCTGGAGACCTCCGCGCCCCGCAACCTCCCCTTCTACGAGCGGCTCGGCTTCACCGTCACCGCCGAC
GTCGAGGTGCCCGAAGGACCGCGCACCTGGTGCATGACCCGCAAGCCCGGTGCCTGAACGCGTTAAGTCG
ACAATCAACCTCTGGATTACAAAATTTGTGAAAGATTGACTGGTATTCTTAACTATGTTGCTCCTTTTAC
GCTATGTGGATACGCTGCTTTAATGCCTTTGTATCATGCTATTGCTTCCCGTATGGCTTTCATTTTCTCC
TCCTTGTATAAATCCTGGTTGCTGTCTCTTTATGAGGAGTTGTGGCCCGTTGTCAGGCAACGTGGCGTGG
TGTGCACTGTGTTTGCTGACGCAACCCCCACTGGTTGGGGCATTGCCACCACCTGTCAGCTCCTTTCCGG
GACTTTCGCTTTCCCCCTCCCTATTGCCACGGCGGAACTCATCGCCGCCTGCCTTGCCCGCTGCTGGACA
GGGGCTCGGCTGTTGGGCACTGACAATTCCGTGGTGTTGTCGGGGAAATCATCGTCCTTTCCTTGGCTGC
TCGCCTGTGTTGCCACCTGGATTCTGCGCGGGACGTCCTTCTGCTACGTCCCTTCGGCCCTCAATCCAGC
GGACCTTCCTTCCCGCGGCCTGCTGCCGGCTCTGCGGCCTCTTCCGCGTCTTCGCCTTCGCCCTCAGACG
AGTCGGATCTCCCTTTGGGCCGCCTCCCCGCGTCGACTTTAAGACCAATGACTTACAAGGCAGCTGTAGA
TCTTAGCCACTTTTTAAAAGAAAAGGGGGGACTGGAAGGGCTAATTCACTCCCAACGAAGACAAGATCTG
CTTTTTGCTTGTACTGGGTCTCTCTGGTTAGACCAGATCTGAGCCTGGGAGCTCTCTGGCTAACTAGGGA
ACCCACTGCTTAAGCCTCAATAAAGCTTGCCTTGAGTGCTTCAAGTAGTGTGTGCCCGTCTGTTGTGTGA
CTCTGGTAACTAGAGATCCCTCAGACCCTTTTAGTCAGTGTGGAAAATCTCTAGCAGTACGTATAGTAGT
TCATGTCATCTTATTATTCAGTATTTATAACTTGCAAAGAAATGAATATCAGAGAGTGAGAGGAACTTGT
TTATTGCAGCTTATAATGGTTACAAATAAAGCAATAGCATCACAAATTTCACAAATAAAGCATTTTTTTC
ACTGCATTCTAGTTGTGGTTTGTCCAAACTCATCAATGTATCTTATCATGTCTGGCTCTAGCTATCCCGC
CCCTAACTCCGCCCATCCCGCCCCTAACTCCGCCCAGTTCCGCCCATTCTCCGCCCCATGGCTGACTAAT
TTTTTTTATTTATGCAGAGGCCGAGGCCGCCTCGGCCTCTGAGCTATTCCAGAAGTAGTGAGGAGGCTTT
TTTGGAGGCCTAGGGACGTACCCAATTCGCCCTATAGTGAGTCGTATTACGCGCGCTCACTGGCCGTCGT
TTTACAACGTCGTGACTGGGAAAACCCTGGCGTTACCCAACTTAATCGCCTTGCAGCACATCCCCCTTTC
GCCAGCTGGCGTAATAGCGAAGAGGCCCGCACCGATCGCCCTTCCCAACAGTTGCGCAGCCTGAATGGCG
AATGGG
[124 nt withheld, positions 3367-3490]
C
[91 nt withheld, positions 3492-3582]
A
[49 nt withheld, positions 3584-3632]
CCTTTGACGTTGGAGTCCACGTTCTTT
[37 nt withheld, positions 3660-3696]
ACCCTATCTCGGTCTATTCTTTTGATTTATAAGGGATTTTGCCGATTTCGGCCTATTGGTTAAAAAATGA
GCTGATTTAACAAAAATTTAACGCGAATTTTAACAAAATATTAACGCTTACAATTTAGGTGGCACTTTTC
GGGGAAATGTGCGCGGAACCCCTATTTGTTTATTTTTCTAAATACATTCAAATATGTATCCGCTCATGAG
ACAATAACCCTGATAAATGCTTCAATAATATTGAAAAAGGAAGAGTATGAGTATTCAACATTTCCGTGTC
GCCCTTATTCCCTTTTTTGCGGCATTTTGCCTTCCTGTTTTTGCTCACCCAGAAACGCTGGTGAAAGTAA
AAGATGCTGAAGATCAGTTGGGTGCACGAGTGGGTTACATCGAACTGGATCTCAACAGCGGTAAGATCCT
TGAGAGTTTTCGCCCCGAAGAACGTTTTCCAATGATGAGCACTTTTAAAGTTCTGCTATGTGGCGCGGTA
TTATCCCGTATTGACGCCGGGCAAGAGCAACTCGGTCGCCGCATACACTATTCTCAGAATGACTTGGTTG
AGTACTCACCAGTCACAGAAAAGCATCTTACGGATGGCATGACAGTAAGAGAATTATGCAGTGCTGCCAT
AACCATGAGTGATAACACTGCGGCCAACTTACTTCTGACAACGATCGGAGGACCGAAGGAGCTAACCGCT
TTTTTGCACAACATGGGGGATCATGTAACTCGCCTTGATCGTTGGGAACCGGAGCTGAATGAAGCCATAC
CAAACGACGAGCGTGACACCACGATGCCTGTAGCAATGGCAACAACGTTGCGCAAACTATTAACTGGCGA
ACTACTTACTCTAGCTTCCCGGCAACAATTAATAGACTGGATGGAGGCGGATAAAGTTGCAGGACCACTT
CTGCGCTCGGCCCTTCCGGCTGGCTGGTTTATTGCTGATAAATCTGGAGCCGGTGAGCGTGGGTCTCGCG
GTATCATTGCAGCACTGGGGCCAGATGGTAAGCCCTCCCGTATCGTAGTTATCTACACGACGGGGAGTCA
GGCAACTATGGATGAACGAAATAGACAGATCGCTGAGATAGGTGCCTCACTGATTAAGCATTGGTAACTG
TCAGACCAAGTTTACTCATATATACTTTAGATTGATTTAAAACTTCATTTTTAATTTAAAAGGATCTAGG
TGAAGATCCTTTTTGATAATCTCATGACCAAAATCCCTTAACGTGAGTTTTCGTTCCACTGAGCGTCAGA
CCCCGTAGAAAAGATCAAAGGATCTTCTTGAGATCCTTTTTTTCTGCGCGTAATCTGCTGCTTGCAAACA
AAAAAACCACCGCTACCAGCGGTGGTTTGTTTGCCGGATCAAGAGCTACCAACTCTTTTTCCGAAGGTAA
CTGGCTTCAGCAGAGCGCAGATACCAAATACTGTTCTTCTAGTGTAGCCGTAGTTAGGCCACCACTTCAA
GAACTCTGTAGCACCGCCTACATACCTCGCTCTGCTAATCCTGTTACCAGTGGCTGCTGCCAGTGGCGAT
AAGTCGTGTCTTACCGGGTTGGACTCAAGACGATAGTTACCGGATAAGGCGCAGCGGTCGGGCTGAACGG
GGGGTTCGTGCACACAGCCCAGCTTGGAGCGAACGACCTACACCGAACTGAGATACCTACAGCGTGAGCT
ATGAGAAAGCGCCACGCTTCCCGAAGGGAGAAAGGCGGACAGGTATCCGGTAAGCGGCAGGGTCGGAACA
GGAGAGCGCACGAGGGAGCTTCCAGGGGGAAACGCCTGGTATCTTTATAGTCCTGTCGGGTTTCGCCACC
TCTGACTTGAGCGTCGATTTTTGTGATGCTCGTCAGGGGGGCGGAGCCTATGGAAAAACGCCAGCAACGC
GGCCTTTTTACGGTTCCTGGCCTTTTGCTGGCCTTTTGCTCACATGTTCTTTCCTGCGTTATCCCCTGAT
TCTGTGGATAACCGTATTACCGCCTTTGAGTGAGCTGATACCGCTCGCCGCAGCCGAACGACCGAGCGCA
GCGAGTCAGTGAGCGAGGAAGCGGAAGAGCGCCCAATACGCAAACCGCCTCTCCCCGCGCGTTGGCCGAT
TCATTAATGCAGCTGGCACGACAGGTTTCCCGACTGGAAAGCGGGCAGTGAGCGCAACGCAATTAATGTG
AGTTAGCTCACTCATTAGGCACCCCAGGCTTTACACTTTATGCTTCCGGCTCGTATGTTGTGTGGAATTG
TGAGCGGATAACAATTTCACACAGGAAACAGCTATGACCATGATTACGCCAAGCGCGCAATTAACCCTCA
CTAAAGGGAACAAAAGCTGGAGCTGCAAGCTTAATGTAGTCTTATGCAATACTCTTGTAGTCTTGCAACA
TGGTAACGATGAGTTAGCAACATGCCTTACAAGGAGAGAAAAAGCACCGTGCATGCCGATTGGTGGAAGT
AAGGTGGTACGATCGTGCCTTATTAGGAAGGCAACAGACGGGTCTGACATGGATTGGACGAACCACTGAA
TTGCCGCATTGCAGAGATATTGTATTTAAGTGCCTAGCTCGATACATAAACGGGTCTCTCTGGTTAGACC
AGATCTGAGCCTGGGAGCTCTCTGGCTAACTAGGGAACCCACTGCTTAAGCCTCAATAAAGCTTGCCTTG
AGTGCTTCAAGTAGTGTGTGCCCGTCTGTTGTGTGACTCTGGTAACTAGAGATCCCTCAGACCCTTTTAG
TCAGTGTGGAAAATCTCTAGCAGTGGCGCCCGAACAGGGACTTGAAAGCGAAAGGGAAACCAGAGGAGCT
CTCTCGACGCAGGACTCGGCTTGCTGAAGCGCGCACGGCAAGAGGCGAGGGGCGGCGACTGGTGAGTACG
CCAAAAATTTTGACTAGCGGAGGCTAGAAGGAGAGAGATGGGTGCGAGAGCGTCAGTATTAAGCGGGGGA
GAATTAGATCGCGATGGGAAAAAATTCGGTTAAGGCCAGGGGGAAAGAAAAAATATAAATTAAAACATAT
AGTATGGGCAAGCAGGGAGCTAGAACGATTCGCAGTTAATCCTGGCCTGTTAGAAACATCAGAAGGCTGT
AGACAAATACTGGGACAGCTACAACCATCCCTTCAGACAGGATCAGAAGAACTTAGATCATTATATAATA
CAGTAGCAACCCTCTATTGTGTGCATCAAAGGATAGAGATAAAAGACACCAAGGAAGCTTTAGACAAGAT
AGAGGAAGAGCAAAACAAAAGTAAGACCACCGCACAGCAAGCGGCCGCTGATCTTCAGACCTGGAGGAGG
AGATATGAGGGACAATTGGAGAAGTGAATTATATAAATATAAAGTAGTAAAAATTGAACCATTAGGAGTA
GCACCCACCAAGGCAAAGAGAAGAGTGGTGCAGAGAGAAAAAAGAGCAGTGGGAATAGGAGCTTTGTTCC
TTGGGTTCTTGGGAGCAGCAGGAAGCACTATGGGCGCAGCGTCAATGACGCTGACGGTACAGGCCAGACA
ATTATTGTCTGGTATAGTGCAGCAGCAGAACAATTTGCTGAGGGCTATTGAGGCGCAACAGCATCTGTTG
CAACTCACAGTCTGGGGCATCAAGCAGCTCCAGGCAAGAATCCTGGCTGTGGAAAGATACCTAAAGGATC
AACAGCTCCTGGGGATTTGGGGTTGCTCTGGAAAACTCATTTGCACCACTGCTGTGCCTTGGAATGCTAG
TTGGAGTAATAAATCTCTGGAACAGATTTGGAATCACACGACCTGGATGGAGTGGGACAGAGAAATTAAC
AATTACACAAGCTTAATACACTCCTTAATTGAAGAATCGCAAAACCAGCAAGAAAAGAATGAACAAGAAT
TATTGGAATTAGATAAATGGGCAAGTTTGTGGAATTGGTTTAACATAACAAATTGGCTGTGGTATATAAA
ATTATTCATAATGATAGTAGGAGGCTTGGTAGGTTTAAGAATAGTTTTTGCTGTACTTTCTATAGTGAAT
AGAGTTAGGCAGGGATATTCACCATTATCGTTTCAGACCCACCTCCCAACCCCGAGGGGACCCAGAGAGG
GCCTATTTCCCATGATTCCTTCATATTTGCATATACGATACAAGGCTGTTAGAGAGATAATTAGAATTAA
TTTGACTGTAAACACAAAGATATTAGTACAAAATACGTGACGTAGAAAGTAATAATTTCTTGGGTAGTTT
GCAGTTTTAAAATTATGTTTTAAAATGGACTATCATATGCTTACCGTAACTTGAAAGTATTTCGATTTCT
TGGCTTTATATATCTTGTGGAAAGGACGAAACACCGTTACCCACAGCATTGTAGAGGTTTTAGAGCTAGA
AATAGCAAGTTAAAATAAGGCTAGTCCGTTATCAACTTGAAAAAGTGGCACCGAGTCGGTGCTTTTTTAA
GCTTGGCGTAACTAGATCTTGAGACAAATGGCAGTATTCATCCACAATTTTAAAAGAAAAGGGGGGATTG
GGGGGTACAGTGCAGGGGAAAGAATAGTAGACATAATAGCAACAGACATACAAACTAAAGAATTACAAAA
ACAAATTACAAAAATTCAAAATTTTCGGGTTTATTACAGGGACAGCAGAGATCCACTTTGGCGCCGGCTC
GAGGGGG
