>Addgene plasmid #76328 | GK gRNA (BRDN0001146936) | depositor partial sequence | sequence record 143788 | Target Sequence
TTACCCACAGCATTGTAGAG
