>Addgene plasmid #76328 | GK gRNA (BRDN0001146936) | addgene partial sequence | sequence record 185629 | hU6-F
TAGAAAGTAATAATTTCTTGGGTAGTTTGCAGTTTTAAAATTATGTTTTAAAATGGACTATCATATGCTT
ACCGTAACTTGAAAGTATTTCGATTTCTTGGCTTTATATATCTTGTGGAAAGGACGAAACACCGTTACCC
ACAGCATTGTAGAGGTTTTAGAGCTAGAAATAGCAAGTTAAAATAAGGCTAGTCCGTTATCAACTTGAAA
AAGTGGCACCGAGTCGGTGCTTTTTTAAGCTTGGCGTAACTAGATCTTGAGACAAATGGCAGTATTCATC
CACAATTTTAAAAGAAAAGGGGGGATTGGGGGGTACAGTGCAGGGGAAAGAATAGTAGACATAATAGCAA
CAGACATACAAACTAAAGAATTACAAAAACAAATTACAAAAATTCAAAATTTTCGGGTTTATTACAGGGA
CAGCAGAGATCCACTTTGGCGCCGGCTCGAGGGGGCCCGGGTGCAAAGATGGATAAAGTTTTAAACAGAG
AGGAATCTTTGCAGCTAATGGACCTTCTAGGTCTTGAAAGGAGTGGGAATTGGCTCCGGTGCCCGTCAGT
GGGCAGAGCG
